LOCUS       Exported 7010 bp ds-DNA circular SYN 12-MAY-2021
DEFINITION  Mammalian expression plasmid for SARS-CoV-2 nsp6.
ACCESSION   .
VERSION     .
KEYWORDS    pGBW-m4134157
SOURCE      synthetic DNA construct
  ORGANISM  synthetic DNA construct
REFERENCE   1 (bases 1 to 7010)
  TITLE     SARS-CoV-2 protein Mammalian expression constructs, tagged, for
            protein expression and/or purification
REFERENCE   2 (bases 1 to 7010)
  AUTHORS   .
  TITLE     Direct Submission
  JOURNAL   Exported May 12, 2021 from SnapGene Server 1.1.58
            http://www.snapgene.com
FEATURES             Location/Qualifiers
     source          1..7010
                     /organism="synthetic DNA construct"
                     /mol_type="other DNA"
     promoter        2..204
                     /label=CMV promoter
                     /note="human cytomegalovirus (CMV) immediate early
                     promoter"
     primer_bind     155..175
                     /label=CMV-F
                     /note="Human CMV immediate early promoter, forward primer"
     regulatory      273..282
                     /regulatory_class="other"
                     /note="vertebrate consensus sequence for strong initiation
                     of translation (Kozak, 1987)"
     CDS             1146..1166
                     /codon_start=1
                     /product="tobacco etch virus (TEV) protease recognition and
                     cleavage site"
                     /label=TEV site
                     /translation="ENLYFQS"
     CDS             1167..1193
                     /codon_start=1
                     /product="HA (human influenza hemagglutinin) epitope tag"
                     /label=HA
                     /translation="YPYDVPDYA"
     polyA_signal    1246..1367
                     /label=SV40 poly(A) signal
                     /note="SV40 polyadenylation signal"
     primer_bind     complement(1257..1276)
                     /label=EBV-rev
                     /note="SV40 polyA terminator, reverse primer"
     primer_bind     1311..1330
                     /label=SV40pA-R
                     /note="SV40 polyA, reverse primer"
     terminator      1482..1528
                     /label=T7 terminator
                     /note="transcription terminator for bacteriophage T7 RNA
                     polymerase"
     terminator      1558..1694
                     /label=rrnG terminator
                     /note="transcription terminator from the E. coli ribosomal
                     RNA rrnG operon (Albrechtsen et al., 1991)"
     misc_feature    1739..1810
                     /label=3' beta-globin insulator
                     /note="insulator downstream of the human beta-globin locus
                     (Farrell et al., 2002)"
     rep_origin      complement(2036..2624)
                     /direction=LEFT
                     /label=ori
                     /note="high-copy-number ColE1/pMB1/pBR322/pUC origin of
                     replication"
     primer_bind     complement(2116..2135)
                     /label=pBR322ori-F
                     /note="pBR322 origin, forward primer"
     promoter        3124..4333
                     /label=UbC promoter
                     /note="human ubiquitin C promoter"
     primer_bind     4170..4189
                     /label=hUBCpro-F
                     /note="Human Ubiquitin C (UbC) promoter, forward primer"
     CDS             4337..4936
                     /codon_start=1
                     /gene="pac from Streptomyces alboniger"
                     /product="puromycin N-acetyltransferase"
                     /label=PuroR
                     /note="confers resistance to puromycin"
                     /translation="MTEYKPTVRLATRDDVPRAVRTLAAAFADYPATRHTVDPDRHIER
                     VTELQELFLTRVGLDIGKVWVADDGAAVAVWTTPESVEAGAVFAEIGPRMAELSGSRLA
                     AQQQMEGLLAPHRPKEPAWFLATVGVSPDHQGKGLGSAVVLPGVEAAERAGVPAFLETS
                     APRNLPFYERLGFTVTADVEVPEGPRTWCMTRKPGA"
     primer_bind     complement(4337..4356)
                     /label=Puro-R
                     /note="Puromycin resistance gene, reverse primer. Also
                     called puro-variant-R"
     primer_bind     4833..4853
                     /label=Puro-F
                     /note="Puromycin resistance gene, forward primer"
     polyA_signal    4963..5011
                     /note="synthetic polyadenylation signal"
     CDS             5277..6137
                     /codon_start=1
                     /gene="bla"
                     /product="beta-lactamase"
                     /label=AmpR
                     /note="confers resistance to ampicillin, carbenicillin, and
                     related antibiotics"
                     /translation="MSIQHFRVALIPFFAAFCLPVFAHPETLVKVKDAEDQLGARVGYI
                     ELDLNSGKILESFRPEERFPMMSTFKVLLCGAVLSRIDAGQEQLGRRIHYSQNDLVEYS
                     PVTEKHLTDGMTVRELCSAAITMSDNTAANLLLTTIGGPKELTAFLHNMGDHVTRLDRW
                     EPELNEAIPNDERDTTMPVAMATTLRKLLTGELLTLASRQQLIDWMEADKVAGPLLRSA
                     LPAGWFIADKSGAGERGSRGIIAALGPDGKPSRIVVIYTTGSQATMDERNRQIAEIGAS
                     LIKHW"
     primer_bind     complement(5495..5514)
                     /label=Amp-R
                     /note="Ampicillin resistance gene, reverse primer"
     terminator      6150..6286
                     /label=rrnG terminator
                     /note="transcription terminator from the E. coli ribosomal
                     RNA rrnG operon (Albrechtsen et al., 1991)"
     misc_feature    6438..6509
                     /label=5' beta-globin insulator
                     /note="insulator upstream of the human beta-globin locus
                     (Farrell et al., 2002)"
     terminator      6514..6560
                     /label=T7 terminator
                     /note="transcription terminator for bacteriophage T7 RNA
                     polymerase"
     polyA_signal    6578..6626
                     /note="synthetic polyadenylation signal"
     enhancer        6707..7010
                     /label=CMV enhancer
                     /note="human cytomegalovirus immediate early enhancer"
ORIGIN
        1 ctgatgcggt tttggcagta catcaatggg cgtggatagc ggtttgactc acggggattt
       61 ccaagtctcc accccattga cgtcaatggg agtttgtttt ggcaccaaaa tcaacgggac
      121 tttccaaaat gtcgtaacaa ctccgcccca ttgacgcaaa tgggcggtag gcgtgtacgg
      181 tgggaggtct atataagcag agctggttta gtgaaccgtc agatcagatc tttgtcgatc
      241 ctaccatcca ctcgacacac ccgccagcgg ccgccaccat ggcagtgaaa agaacaatca
      301 agggtacaca ccactggttg ttactcacaa ttttgacttc acttttagtt ttagtccaga
      361 gtactcaatg gtctttgttc ttttttttgt atgaaaatgc ctttttacct tttgctatgg
      421 gtattattgc tatgtctgct tttgcaatga tgtttgtcaa acataagcat gcatttctct
      481 gtttgttttt gttaccttct cttgccactg tagcttattt taatatggtc tatatgcctg
      541 ctagttgggt gatgcgtatt atgacatggt tggatatggt tgatactagt ttgtctggtt
      601 ttaagctaaa agactgtgtt atgtatgcat cagctgtagt gttactaatc cttatgacag
      661 caagaactgt gtatgatgat ggtgctagga gagtgtggac acttatgaat gtcttgacac
      721 tcgtttataa agtttattat ggtaatgctt tagatcaagc catttccatg tgggctctta
      781 taatctctgt tacttctaac tactcaggtg tagttacaac tgtcatgttt ttggccagag
      841 gtattgtttt tatgtgtgtt gagtattgcc ctattttctt cataactggt aatacacttc
      901 agtgtataat gctagtttat tgtttcttag gctatttttg tacttgttac tttggcctct
      961 tttgtttact caaccgctac tttagactga ctcttggtgt ttatgattac ttagtttcta
     1021 cacaggagtt tagatatatg aattcacagg gactactccc acccaagaat agcatagatg
     1081 ccttcaaact caacattaaa ttgttgggtg ttggtggcaa accttgtatc aaagtagcca
     1141 ctgtagaaaa cctttacttt cagtcgtacc cctatgacgt accagattat gcgtaagcta
     1201 gcttgactga ctgagataca gcgtaccttc agctcacaga catgataaga tacattgatg
     1261 agtttggaca aaccacaact agaatgcagt gaaaaaaatg ctttatttgt gaaatttgtg
     1321 atgctattgc tttatttgta accattataa gctgcaataa acaagttaac aacaacaatt
     1381 gcattcattt tatgtttcag gttcaggggg aggtgtggga ggttttttaa agcaagtaaa
     1441 acctctacaa atgtggtatt ggcccatctc tatcggtatc gtagcataac cccttggggc
     1501 ctctaaacgg gtcttgaggg gttttttgtg cccctcgggc cggattgcta tctaccggca
     1561 ttggcgcaga aaaaaatgcc tgatgcgacg ctgcgcgtct tatactccca catatgccag
     1621 attcagcaac ggatacggct tccccaactt gcccacttcc atacgtgtcc tccttaccag
     1681 aaatttatcc ttaaggtcgt cagctatcct gcaggcgatc tctcgatttc gatcaagaca
     1741 ttcctttaat ggtcttttct ggacaccact aggggtcaga agtagttcat caaactttct
     1801 tccctcccta atctcattgg ttaccttggg ctatcgaaac ttaattaacc agtcaagtca
     1861 gctacttggc gagatcgact tgtctgggtt tcgactacgc tcagaattgc gtcagtcaag
     1921 ttcgatctgg tccttgctat tgcacccgtt ctccgattac gagtttcatt taaatcatgt
     1981 gagcaaaagg ccagcaaaag gccaggaacc gtaaaaaggc cgcgttgctg gcgtttttcc
     2041 ataggctccg cccccctgac gagcatcaca aaaatcgacg ctcaagtcag aggtggcgaa
     2101 acccgacagg actataaaga taccaggcgt ttccccctgg aagctccctc gtgcgctctc
     2161 ctgttccgac cctgccgctt accggatacc tgtccgcctt tctcccttcg ggaagcgtgg
     2221 cgctttctca tagctcacgc tgtaggtatc tcagttcggt gtaggtcgtt cgctccaagc
     2281 tgggctgtgt gcacgaaccc cccgttcagc ccgaccgctg cgccttatcc ggtaactatc
     2341 gtcttgagtc caacccggta agacacgact tatcgccact ggcagcagcc actggtaaca
     2401 ggattagcag agcgaggtat gtaggcggtg ctacagagtt cttgaagtgg tggcctaact
     2461 acggctacac tagaagaaca gtatttggta tctgcgctct gctgaagcca gttaccttcg
     2521 gaaaaagagt tggtagctct tgatccggca aacaaaccac cgctggtagc ggtggttttt
     2581 ttgtttgcaa gcagcagatt acgcgcagaa aaaaaggatc tcaagaagat cctttgatct
     2641 tttctacggg gtctgacgct cagtggaacg aaaactcacg ttaagggatt ttggtcatga
     2701 gattatcaaa aaggatcttc acctagatcc ttttaaatta aaaatgaagt tttaaatcaa
     2761 tctaaagtat atatgagtaa acttggtctg acagttacca atgcttaatc agtgaggcac
     2821 ctatctcagc gatctgtcta tttcgttcat ccatagttgc atttaaattt ccgaactctc
     2881 caaggccctc gtcggaaaat cttcaaacct ttcgtccgat ccatcttgca ggctacctct
     2941 cgaacgaact atcgcaagtc tcttggccgg ccttgcgcct tggctattgc ttggcagcgc
     3001 ctatcgccag gtattactcc aatcccgaat atccgagatc gggatcaccc gagagaagtt
     3061 caacctacat cctcaatccc gatctatccg agatccgagg aatatcgaaa tcggggcgcg
     3121 cctggcctcc gcgccgggtt ttggcgcctc ccgcgggcgc ccccctcgtc acggcgagcg
     3181 ctgccacgtc agacgaaggg cgcaggagcg tcctgatcct tccgcccgga cgctcaggac
     3241 agcggcccgc tgctcataag actcggcctt agaaccccag tatcagcaga aggacatttt
     3301 aggacgggac ttgggtgact ctagggcact ggttttcttt ccagagagcg gaacaggcga
     3361 ggaaaagtag tcccttctcg gcgattctgc ggagggatct ccgtggggcg gtgaacgccg
     3421 atgattatat aaggacgcgc cgggtgtggc acagctagtt ccgtcgcagc cgggatttgg
     3481 gtcgcggttc ttgtttgtgg atcgctgtga tcgtcacttg gtgagtagcg ggctgctggg
     3541 ctggccgggg ctttcgtggc cgccgggccg ctcggtggga cggaagcgtg tggagagacc
     3601 gccaagggct gtagtctggg tccgcgagca aggttgccct gaactggggg ttggggggag
     3661 cgcagcaaaa tggcggctgt tcccgagtct tgaatggaag acgcttgtga ggcgggctgt
     3721 gaggtcgttg aaacaaggtg gggggcatgg tgggcggcaa gaacccaagg tcttgagccc
     3781 ttcgctaatg cgggaaagct cttattcggg tgagatgggc tgggcaccat ctggggaccc
     3841 tgacgtgaag tttgtcactg actggagaac tcggtttgtc gtctgttgcg ggggcggcag
     3901 ttatggcggt gccgttgggc agtgcacccg tacctttggg agcgcgcgcc ctcgtcgtgt
     3961 cgtgacgtca cccgttctgt tggcttataa tgcagggtgg ggccacctgc cggtaggtgt
     4021 gcggtaggct tttctccgtc gcaggacgca gggttcgggc ctagggtagg ctctcctgaa
     4081 tcgacaggcg ccggacctct ggtgagggga gggataagtg aggcgtcagt ttctttggtc
     4141 ggttttatgt acctatcttc ttaagtagct gaagctccgg ttttgaacta tgcgctcggg
     4201 gttggcgagt gtgttttgtg aagtttttta ggcacctttt gaaatgtaat catttgggtc
     4261 aatatgtaat tttcagtgtt agacttgtaa attgtccgct aaattctggc cgtttttggc
     4321 ttttttgtta gacaacatga ccgagtacaa gcccacggtg cgcctcgcca cccgcgacga
     4381 cgtccccagg gccgtacgca ccctcgccgc cgcgttcgcc gactaccccg ccacgcgcca
     4441 caccgtcgat ccggaccgcc acatcgagcg ggtcaccgag ctgcaagaac tcttcctcac
     4501 gcgcgtcggg ctcgacatcg gcaaggtgtg ggtcgcggac gacggcgccg cggtggcggt
     4561 ctggaccacg ccggagagcg tcgaagcggg ggcggtgttc gccgagatcg gcccgcgcat
     4621 ggccgagttg agcggttccc ggctggccgc gcagcaacag atggagggcc tcctggcgcc
     4681 gcaccggccc aaggagcccg cgtggttcct ggccaccgtc ggcgtctcgc ccgaccacca
     4741 gggcaagggt ctgggcagcg ccgtcgtgct ccccggagtg gaggccgccg agcgcgccgg
     4801 ggtgcccgcc ttcctggaga cctccgcgcc ccgcaacctc cccttctacg agcggctcgg
     4861 cttcaccgtc accgccgacg tcgaggtgcc cgaaggaccg cgcacctggt gcatgacccg
     4921 caagcccggt gcctaggcta gtatgtaagc ctagtcttag ataataaaat cgctatccat
     4981 cgaagatgga tgtgtgttgg ttttttgtgt gtgtaacgct aggcgcgcct ggtgtaccga
     5041 gaacgatcct ctcagtgcga gtctcgacga tccatatcgt tgcttggcag tcagccagtc
     5101 ggaatccagc ttgggaccca ggaagtccaa tcgtcagata ttgtactcaa gcctggtcac
     5161 ggcagcgtac cgatctgttt aaacctagat attgatagtc tgatcggtca acgtataatc
     5221 gagtcctagc ttttgcaaac atctatcaag agacaggatc agcaggaggc tttcgcatga
     5281 gtattcaaca tttccgtgtc gcccttattc ccttttttgc ggcattttgc cttcctgttt
     5341 ttgctcaccc agaaacgctg gtgaaagtaa aagatgctga agatcagttg ggtgcgcgag
     5401 tgggttacat cgaactggat ctcaacagcg gtaagatcct tgagagtttt cgccccgaag
     5461 aacgctttcc aatgatgagc acttttaaag ttctgctatg tggcgcggta ttatcccgta
     5521 ttgacgccgg gcaagagcaa ctcggtcgcc gcatacacta ttctcagaat gacttggttg
     5581 agtattcacc agtcacagaa aagcatctta cggatggcat gacagtaaga gaattatgca
     5641 gtgctgccat aaccatgagt gataacactg cggccaactt acttctgaca acgattggag
     5701 gaccgaagga gctaaccgct tttttgcaca acatggggga tcatgtaact cgccttgatc
     5761 gttgggaacc ggagctgaat gaagccatac caaacgacga gcgtgacacc acgatgcctg
     5821 tagcaatggc aacaaccttg cgtaaactat taactggcga actacttact ctagcttccc
     5881 ggcaacagtt gatagactgg atggaggcgg ataaagttgc aggaccactt ctgcgctcgg
     5941 cccttccggc tggctggttt attgctgata aatctggagc cggtgagcgt gggtctcgcg
     6001 gtatcattgc agcactgggg ccagatggta agccctcccg tatcgtagtt atctacacga
     6061 cggggagtca ggcaactatg gatgaacgaa atagacagat cgctgagata ggtgcctcac
     6121 tgattaagca ttggtaaccg attctaggtg cattggcgca gaaaaaaatg cctgatgcga
     6181 cgctgcgcgt cttatactcc cacatatgcc agattcagca acggatacgg cttccccaac
     6241 ttgcccactt ccatacgtgt cctccttacc agaaatttat ccttaagatc ccgaatcgtt
     6301 taaactcgac tctggctcta tcgaatctcc gtcgtttcga gcttacgcga acagccgtgg
     6361 cgctcatttg ctcgtcgggc atcgaatctc gtcagctatc gtcagcttac ctttttggca
     6421 gcgatcgcgg ctcccgacat cttggaccat tagctccaca ggtatcttct tccctctagt
     6481 ggtcataaca gcagcttcag ctacctctca attcaaaaaa cccctcaaga cccgtttaga
     6541 ggccccaagg ggttatgcta tcaatcgttg cgttacacac acaaaaaacc aacacacatc
     6601 catcttcgat ggatagcgat tttattatct aactgctgat cgagtgtagc cagatctagt
     6661 aatcaattac ggggtcatta gttcatagcc catatatgga gttccgcgtt acataactta
     6721 cggtaaatgg cccgcctggc tgaccgccca acgacccccg cccattgacg tcaataatga
     6781 cgtatgttcc catagtaacg ccaataggga ctttccattg acgtcaatgg gtggagtatt
     6841 tacggtaaac tgcccacttg gcagtacatc aagtgtatca tatgccaagt acgcccccta
     6901 ttgacgtcaa tgacggtaaa tggcccgcct ggcattatgc ccagtacatg accttatggg
     6961 actttcctac ttggcagtac atctacgtat tagtcatcgc tattaccatg
//
