[The description below was written by a language model from this plasmid's Addgene catalogue record and the feature table of its GenBank file.]
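Description:
pGBW-m4134157 is a 7,010 bp circular mammalian expression plasmid built on the pTwist_CMV_Puro_6 backbone and designed to produce the SARS-CoV-2 non-structural protein 6 (nsp6), a cleavage product of the viral ORF1ab polyprotein, in its wild-type form. It is maintained in E. coli through a high-copy ColE1/pUC-type origin of replication and selected with ampicillin via the beta-lactamase (AmpR) gene.

The expression cassette is driven by the human cytomegalovirus immediate-early enhancer and promoter, which span the numbering origin of the circular map, followed by a Kozak consensus sequence for efficient translation initiation. The nsp6 coding region itself (about 863 bp) is not annotated as a separate feature in the table, but it fits the gap between the Kozak element and the backbone-encoded C-terminal tag. That tag consists of a TEV protease recognition site followed directly by an HA epitope, so the protein can be detected or immunoprecipitated with anti-HA reagents and the tag then removed by TEV cleavage. An SV40 polyadenylation signal ends the transcript.

A second, independent cassette uses the human ubiquitin C promoter to express puromycin N-acetyltransferase, terminated by a synthetic poly(A) signal, which allows puromycin selection of transfected mammalian cells. The backbone also carries T7 and rrnG transcription terminators, an additional synthetic poly(A) signal and 5' and 3' beta-globin insulator elements flanking the functional units, presumably to limit read-through and interference between them. The plasmid belongs to a set of tagged SARS-CoV-2 protein constructs intended for protein expression and/or purification in mammalian cells.
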