Addgene plasmid #152062: pGBW-m4134157
Purpose: Mammalian expression plasmid for SARS-CoV-2 nsp6
Depositing lab: Ginkgo Bioworks & Benjie Chen. Depositing organization: Ginkgo Bioworks.
Backbone
  Vector backbone: pTwist_CMV_Puro_6
  Backbone size w/o insert (bp): 6080
  Vector type: Mammalian Expression
  Selectable markers: Puromycin
Growth in bacteria
  Bacterial resistance: Ampicillin, 100 μg/mL
  Growth temperature: 37°C
  Growth strain: DH5alpha
  Copy number: High Copy
Gene/Insert
  Gene/Insert name: SARS-CoV-2 nsp6
  Species: Severe acute respiratory syndrome coronavirus 2
  Insert size (bp): 863
  Mutation: wt
  Entrez Gene: ORF1ab (a.k.a. GU280_gp01)
  Promoter: CMV
  Tag / fusion protein: Cleavable TEV;HA (C terminal on backbone)
  Cloning method: Unknown
Resource information
  A portion of this plasmid was derived from a plasmid made by: GinkgoBioworks
Depositor comments: NCBI reference sequence: YP_009725302.1
How to cite: pGBW-m4134157 was a gift from Ginkgo Bioworks & Benjie Chen (Addgene plasmid # 152062 ; http://n2t.net/addgene:152062 ; RRID:Addgene_152062)
